Addgene plasmid #128718: pCPP3373
Purpose: Phytopathogen Pseudomonas syringae pv. tomato type III secretion system effector (gene lacking stop codon) Gateway donor clone
Depositing lab: Alan Collmer. Depositing organization: Cornell University. Publication: A survey of the Pseudomonas syringae pv. tomato DC3000 type III secretion system effector repertoire reveals several effectors that are deleterious when expressed in Saccharomyces cerevisiae. Munkvold KR, Martin ME, Bronstein PA, Collmer A. Mol Plant Microbe Interact. 2008 Apr;21(4):490-502. doi: 10.1094/MPMI-21-4-0490. PubMed 18321194.
Backbone
  Vector backbone: pENTR/SD/D-TOPO
  Vector type: Bacterial Expression
Growth in bacteria
  Bacterial resistance: Kanamycin, 50 μg/mL
  Growth temperature: 37°C
  Growth strain: DH5alpha
  Copy number: High Copy
Gene/Insert
  Gene/Insert name: hopQ1-1
  Species: Pseudomonas syringae
  Mutation: Synonymous point mutation in the wobble position of codon 100
  Cloning method: TOPO Cloning
Terms and licenses: Academic/Nonprofit Terms; Industry Terms: Not Available to Industry
Depositor comments: Also reference: PMID 29742421.
How to cite: pCPP3373 was a gift from Alan Collmer (Addgene plasmid # 128718 ; http://n2t.net/addgene:128718 ; RRID:Addgene_128718)
