[The description below was written by a language model from this plasmid's Addgene catalogue record and pLannotate feature annotations shown in this document.]
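Description:
pCPP3373 is a Gateway entry (donor) clone built on the pENTR/SD/D-TOPO backbone, carrying the hopQ1-1 gene, which encodes a type III secretion system effector of the plant pathogen Pseudomonas syringae pv. tomato. The gene was inserted by directional TOPO cloning and lacks its stop codon, so that after transfer into a destination vector the effector can be read through into a C-terminal tag or fusion partner supplied by that vector. The record notes one synonymous point mutation in the wobble position of codon 100, which does not change the encoded protein. The plasmid is about 3.9 kb, is maintained in E. coli from a high-copy ColE1/pUC-type origin, and is selected with kanamycin through an aminoglycoside phosphotransferase gene.

The annotated features are essentially those of the backbone. attL1 and attL2 sites flank the cloning region and mediate LR Clonase recombination into attR-containing destination vectors. A bacteriophage T7 gene 10 ribosome binding site lies just downstream of attL1 and travels with the insert, supporting translation in bacterial hosts. The rrnB T1 and T2 terminators upstream of attL1 insulate the insert from read-through transcription, and a T7 promoter sits beyond attL2, oriented back toward the insert. Short lacI and lacZα fragments are vector remnants. The hopQ1-1 coding sequence itself was not annotated; it presumably occupies the unannotated interval between the ribosome binding site and attL2.

The clone belongs to a collection of DC3000 effector entry clones. The associated publication surveyed the effector repertoire for proteins that are deleterious when expressed in Saccharomyces cerevisiae.
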