Features (pLannotate 1.2.2; 10 found; start..end, strand, type, name):
      1..21      +  RBS            RBS: efficient ribosome binding site from bacteriophage T7 gene 10 (Olins and Rangwala, 1989)
   1388..1487    -  protein_bind   attL2: mutant version of attL; recombination site for the Gateway® LR reaction LR Clonase™
   1505..1523    -  promoter       T7 promoter: promoter for bacteriophage T7 RNA polymerase
   1657..2466    +  CDS            KanR: aminoglycoside phosphotransferase; aph(3')-Ia; confers resistance to kanamycin in bacteria or G418 (Geneticin®) in eukaryotes
   2613..3201    +  rep_origin     ori: high-copy-number ColE1/pMB1/pBR322/pUC origin of replication
   3384..3476    +  CDS            lacI (fragment): lac repressor; lacI; The lac repressor binds to the lac operator to inhibit transcription in E. coli. This inhibition can be relieved by adding lactose or isopropyl-β-D-thiogalactopyranoside (IPTG).
   3531..3558    -  terminator     rrnB T2 terminator: transcription terminator T2 from the E. coli rrnB gene
   3690..3733    +  terminator     rrnB T1 terminator: Escherichia coli rrnB; transcription terminator T1 from the E. coli rrnB gene
   3780..3816    -  CDS            lacZα (fragment): LacZα fragment of β-galactosidase; lacZ fragment
   3832..3931    +  protein_bind   attL1: mutant version of attL; recombination site for the Gateway® LR reaction LR Clonase™
>Addgene plasmid #128718 | pCPP3373 | addgene full sequence | sequence record 252569 | Addgene NGS Result
TTGTTTAACTTTAAGAAGGAGCCCTTCACCATGCATCGTCCTATCACCGCAGGCCATACCACCTCACGTC
TCATCCTAGATCAGTCAAAACAAATATCACGTACCCCATCGGAAAGTAGCGCGCAATCAGCGCTTTCTCA
GCAAGCAAGCATGAGCAGCCCAGTTTTGGAGCGGTCGAAAAGTGCGCCAGCTTTATTGACTGCGGCACAG
CGCACGATGCTTGCACAAGTGGGAGCCTGTAACGCTCATCTGACCTCAGATGAAAACATGGCCATCAACG
AACTGAGATCACACAAGCCCCTTTTACCTAAGGATACGTGGTTTTTCACCGATCCTAACAAGGACCCAGA
TGATGTCGTGACCTACACCTTGGGCAAGCAATTGCAGGCTGAGGGCTTTGTGCACATCACGGATGTAGTG
GCGACACTGGGTGATGCTGAAGTTCGCTCTCAACGTGCCGAGATGGCCAAAGGCGTGTTCAACAAGCTTG
AGTTGCATGACGTGCATGTGTCGCGTGGTCGGGATTACGCAATGAATTCGCTTCAGTCGAAGGAACATGC
CAAATTTTTACTGGAAGGTCATGCTTTAAGGGCTGGACCTGGTGAAATACACCGCGACAGCTTGCAGGAC
ATGAGCAGGCGCCTGGCCCGTGCGCCACATGGAGTCGGTATTGTCGTAATTGCAGGCATGAGTGATATCA
ATGCGCTCATCACTACCTGCCCGGATATGGTGCGCGAACGGGTTGATGACATCACCATCATGGGCGGCGT
CGAGCCTTTAAAGGACGCAGATGGTTTTGTACAGCCTGATGCACGCGCTTACAACAATGCGACCGACATG
GACGCTGCGCGCAGTCTTTATCGGAAAGCGCAGGAGCTTGGCATTCCACTTCGTATAGTGACAAAGGAGG
CGGCCTATAAAACGGCGGTTTCGCCTTCATTTTACGAAGGGATAGCGGGGAGCGGACATCCAGTAGGCCA
CTACCTGAGAGACGTTCAGAAGAGTGCGTTGAAAGGCCTCTGGGAAGGTATTCAAGCTGGATTGCTTCCC
GGGTTGGATGACTCATGGTTCTTTCGGACGTTCATGCCGAATGCACAGATTGAAGCAGCACAACTGGATA
AAAATAAAGAGAGTTCGTTTGAAGATATCTGGCCTAAGGTGACGAAGCTAAACCTGTATGATCCTCTGAC
ATTACTGGCCTCAGTGCCAGGGGCGGCAAAACTGCTATTTAAACCAAAAGCTATACACACAGAAGGATTT
GGTGTTGTAGAGCAAGTAGGTCCAGATGATGTGACGCATCCAGAGAAAGCAAAGTTATTGATGTCCGCTT
TAGCCAAATCTGCGCTTGTCCAGTCGACGGTAGCCCCAGATAAGGGTGGGCGCGCCGACCCAGCTTTCTT
GTACAAAGTTGGCATTATAAGAAAGCATTGCTTATCAATTTGTTGCAACGAACAGGTCACTATCAGTCAA
AATAAAATCATTATTTGCCATCCAGCTGATATCCCCTATAGTGAGTCGTATTACATGGTCATAGCTGTTT
CCTGGCAGCTCTGGCCCGTGTCTCAAAATCTCTGATGTTACATTGCACAAGATAAAAATATATCATCATG
AACAATAAAACTGTCTGCTTACATAAACAGTAATACAAGGGGTGTTATGAGCCATATTCAACGGGAAACG
TCGAGGCCGCGATTAAATTCCAACATGGATGCTGATTTATATGGGTATAAATGGGCTCGCGATAATGTCG
GGCAATCAGGTGCGACAATCTATCGCTTGTATGGGAAGCCCGATGCGCCAGAGTTGTTTCTGAAACATGG
CAAAGGTAGCGTTGCCAATGATGTTACAGATGAGATGGTCAGACTAAACTGGCTGACGGAATTTATGCCT
CTTCCGACCATCAAGCATTTTATCCGTACTCCTGATGATGCATGGTTACTCACCACTGCGATCCCCGGAA
AAACAGCATTCCAGGTATTAGAAGAATATCCTGATTCAGGTGAAAATATTGTTGATGCGCTGGCAGTGTT
CCTGCGCCGGTTGCATTCGATTCCTGTTTGTAATTGTCCTTTTAACAGCGATCGCGTATTTCGTCTCGCT
CAGGCGCAATCACGAATGAATAACGGTTTGGTTGATGCGAGTGATTTTGATGACGAGCGTAATGGCTGGC
CTGTTGAACAAGTCTGGAAAGAAATGCATAAACTTTTGCCATTCTCACCGGATTCAGTCGTCACTCATGG
TGATTTCTCACTTGATAACCTTATTTTTGACGAGGGGAAATTAATAGGTTGTATTGATGTTGGACGAGTC
GGAATCGCAGACCGATACCAGGATCTTGCCATCCTATGGAACTGCCTCGGTGAGTTTTCTCCTTCATTAC
AGAAACGGCTTTTTCAAAAATATGGTATTGATAATCCTGATATGAATAAATTGCAGTTTCATTTGATGCT
CGATGAGTTTTTCTAATCAGAATTGGTTAATTGGTTGTAACACTGGCAGAGCATTACGCTGACTTGACGG
GACGGCGCAAGCTCATGACCAAAATCCCTTAACGTGAGTTACGCGTCGTTCCACTGAGCGTCAGACCCCG
TAGAAAAGATCAAAGGATCTTCTTGAGATCCTTTTTTTCTGCGCGTAATCTGCTGCTTGCAAACAAAAAA
ACCACCGCTACCAGCGGTGGTTTGTTTGCCGGATCAAGAGCTACCAACTCTTTTTCCGAAGGTAACTGGC
TTCAGCAGAGCGCAGATACCAAATACTGTTCTTCTAGTGTAGCCGTAGTTAGGCCACCACTTCAAGAACT
CTGTAGCACCGCCTACATACCTCGCTCTGCTAATCCTGTTACCAGTGGCTGCTGCCAGTGGCGATAAGTC
GTGTCTTACCGGGTTGGACTCAAGACGATAGTTACCGGATAAGGCGCAGCGGTCGGGCTGAACGGGGGGT
TCGTGCACACAGCCCAGCTTGGAGCGAACGACCTACACCGAACTGAGATACCTACAGCGTGAGCTATGAG
AAAGCGCCACGCTTCCCGAAGGGAGAAAGGCGGACAGGTATCCGGTAAGCGGCAGGGTCGGAACAGGAGA
GCGCACGAGGGAGCTTCCAGGGGGAAACGCCTGGTATCTTTATAGTCCTGTCGGGTTTCGCCACCTCTGA
CTTGAGCGTCGATTTTTGTGATGCTCGTCAGGGGGGCGGAGCCTATGGAAAAACGCCAGCAACGCGGCCT
TTTTACGGTTCCTGGCCTTTTGCTGGCCTTTTGCTCACATGTTCTTTCCTGCGTTATCCCCTGATTCTGT
GGATAACCGTATTACCGCCTTTGAGTGAGCTGATACCGCTCGCCGCAGCCGAACGACCGAGCGCAGCGAG
TCAGTGAGCGAGGAAGCGGAAGAGCGCCCAATACGCAAACCGCCTCTCCCCGCGCGTTGGCCGATTCATT
AATGCAGCTGGCACGACAGGTTTCCCGACTGGAAAGCGGGCAGTGAGCGCAACGCAATTAATACGCGTAC
CGCTAGCCAGGAAGAGTTTGTAGAAACGCAAAAAGGCCATCCGTCAGGATGGCCTTCTGCTTAGTTTGAT
GCCTGGCAGTTTATGGCGGGCGTCCTGCCCGCCACCCTCCGGGCCGTTGCTTCACAACGTTCAAATCCGC
TCCCGGCGGATTTGTCCTACTCAGGAGAGCGTTCACCGACAAACAACAGATAAAACGAAAGGCCCAGTCT
TCCGACTGAGCCTTTCGTTTTATTTGATGCCTGGCAGTTCCCTACTCTCGCGTTAACGCTAGCATGGATG
TTTTCCCAGTCACGACGTTGTAAAACGACGGCCAGTCTTAAGCTCGGGCCCCAAATAATGATTTTATTTT
GACTGATAGTGACCTGTTCGTTGCAACAAATTGATGAGCAATGCTTTTTTATAATGCCAACTTTGTACAA
AAAAGCAGGCTCCGCGGCCGCC
